>Addgene plasmid #147193 | pT7-V5-SBP-C1-HsUpf1_115-1129-siRNAres_P | addgene full sequence | sequence record 355704 | Addgene NGS Result
TAGTTATTAATAGTAATCAATTACGGGGTCATTAGTTCATAGCCCATATATGGAGTTCCGCGTTACATAA
CTTACGGTAAATGGCCCGCCTGGCTGACCGCCCAACGACCCCCGCCCATTGACGTCAATAATGACGTATG
TTCCCATAGTAACGCCAATAGGGACTTTCCATTGACGTCAATGGGTGGAGTATTTACGGTAAACTGCCCA
CTTGGCAGTACATCAAGTGTATCATATGCCAAGTACGCCCCCTATTGACGTCAATGACGGTAAATGGCCC
GCCTGGCATTATGCCCAGTACATGACCTTATGGGACTTTCCTACTTGGCAGTACATCTACGTATTAGTCA
TCGCTATTACCATGGTGATGCGGTTTTGGCAGTACATCAATGGGCGTGGATAGCGGTTTGACTCACGGGG
ATTTCCAAGTCTCCACCCCATTGACGTCAATGGGAGTTTGTTTTGGCACCAAAATCAACGGGACTTTCCA
AAATGTCGTAACAACTCCGCCCCATTGACGCAAATGGGCGGTAGGCGTGTACGGTGGGAGGTCTATATAA
GCAGAGCTCTCTGGCTAACTAGAGAACCCACTGCTTACTGGCTTATCGAAATTAATACGACTCACTATAG
GGAGACCCAAGCTCTAGCGCTACCGGTCGCCACCATGGGTAAGCCTATCCCTAACCCTCTCCTCGGTCTC
GATTCTACGCCCGGAAGCGGTAGCGGTACGATGGACGAGAAGACCACCGGCTGGGGGGGCGGCCACGTGG
TGGAGGGCCTGGCCGGCGAGCTGGAGCAGCTGCGGGCCAGGCTGGAGCACCACCCTCAGGGCCAGCGGGA
GCCCAGATCTCGAGCTACGAAGGACCTCCCCATACACGCCTGCAGTTACTGTGGAATACACGATCCTGCC
TGCGTGGTTTACTGTAATACCAGCAAGAAGTGGTTCTGCAACGGACGTGGAAATACTTCTGGCAGCCACA
TTGTAAATCACCTTGTGAGGGCAAAATGCAAAGGGGTGACCCTGCACAAGGACGGGCCCCTGGGGGAGAC
AGTCCTGGAGTGCTACAACTGCGGCTGTCGCAACGTCTTCCTCCTCGGCTTCATCCCGGCCAAAGCTGAC
TCAGTGGTGGTGCTGCTGTGCAGGCAGCCCTGTGCCAGCCAGAGCAGCCTCAAGGACATCAACTGGGACA
GCTCGCAGTGGCAGCCGCTGATCCAGGACCGCTGCTTCCTGTCCTGGCTGGTCAAGATCCCCTCCGAGCA
GGAGCAGCTGCGGGCACGCCAGATCACGGCACAGCAGATCAACAAGCTGGAGGAGCTGTGGAAGGAAAAC
CCTTCTGCCACGCTGGAGGACCTGGAGAGGCCGGGGGTGGACGAGGAGCCGCAGCATGTCCTCCTGCGGT
ACGAGGACGCCTACCAGTACCAGAACATATTCGGGCCCCTGGTCAAGCTGGAGGCCGACTACGACAAGAA
GCTGAAGGAGTCCCAGACTCAAGATAACATCACTGTCAGGTGGGACCTGGGCCTTAACAAGAAGAGAATC
GCCTACTTCACTTTGCCCAAGACTGACTCTGGTAATGAGGATTTAGTCATAATTTGGTTAAGAGACATGC
GGCTCATGCAGGGGGATGAGATATGCCTGCGGTACAAAGGGGACCTTGCGCCCCTGTGGAAAGGGATCGG
CCACGTCATCAAGGTCCCTGATAATTATGGCGATGAGATCGCCATTGAGCTGCGGAGCAGCGTGGGTGCA
CCTGTGGAGGTGACTCACAACTTCCAGGTGGATTTTGTGTGGAAGTCGACCTCCTTTGACAGGATGCAGA
GCGCATTGAAAACGTTTGGCGTGGATGAGACCTCGGTGTCTGGCTACATCTACCACAAGCTGTTGGGCCA
CGAGGTGGAGGACGTAATCATCAAGTGCCAGCTGCCCAAGCGCTTCACGGCGCAGGGCCTCCCCGACCTC
AACCACTCCCAGGTTTATGCCGTGAAGACTGTGCTGCAAAGACCACTGAGCCTGATCCAGGGCCCGCCAG
GCACGGGGAAGACGGTGACGTCGGCCACCATCGTCTACCACCTGGCCCGGCAAGGCAACGGGCCGGTGCT
GGTGTGTGCTCCGAGCAACATCGCCGTGGACCAGCTAACGGAGAAGATCCACCAGACGGGGCTAAAGGTC
GTGCGCCTCTGCGCCAAGAGCCGTGAGGCCATCGACTCCCCGGTGTCTTTTCTGGCCCTGCACAACCAGA
TCAGGAACATGGACAGCATGCCTGAGCTGCAGAAGCTGCAGCAGCTGAAAGACGAGACTGGGGAGCTGTC
GTCTGCCGACGAGAAGCGGTACCGGGCCTTGAAGCGCACCGCAGAGAGAGAGCTGCTGATGAACGCAGAT
GTCATCTGCTGCACATGTGTGGGCGCCGGTGACCCGAGGCTGGCCAAAATGCAATTTAGGAGTATTTTAA
TCGACGAAAGCACCCAGGCCACCGAGCCGGAGTGCATGGTTCCCGTGGTCCTCGGGGCCAAGCAGCTGAT
CCTTGTAGGCGACCACTGCCAGCTGGGCCCAGTGGTGATGTGCAAGAAGGCGGCCAAGGCCGGGCTGTCA
CAGTCGCTCTTCGAGCGCCTGGTGGTGCTGGGCATCCGGCCCATCCGCCTGCAGGTCCAGTACCGGATGC
ACCCTGCACTCAGCGCCTTCCCATCCAACATCTTCTACGAGGGCTCCCTCCAGAATGGTGTCACTGCAGC
GGATCGTGTGAAGAAGGGATTTGACTTCCAGTGGCCCCAACCCGATAAACCGATGTTCTTCTACGTGACC
CAGGGCCAAGAGGAGATTGCCAGCTCGGGCACCTCCTACCTGAACAGGACCGAGGCTGCGAACGTGGAGA
AGATCACCACGAAGTTGCTGAAGGCAGGCGCCAAGCCGGACCAGATTGGCATCATCACGCCCTACGAGGG
CCAGCGCTCCTACCTGGTGCAGTACATGCAGTTCAGCGGCTCCCTGCACACCAAGCTCTACCAGGAGGTG
GAGATCGCCAGTGTGGACGCCTTTCAGGGACGCGAGAAGGACTTCATCATCCTGTCCTGTGTGCGGGCCA
ACGAGCACCAAGGCATTGGCTTTTTAAATGACCCCAGGCGTCTGAACGTGGCCCTGACCAGAGCAAGGTA
TGGCGTCATCATTGTGGGCAACCCGAAGGCACTATCAAAGCAGCCGCTCTGGAACCACCTGCTGAACTAC
TATAAGGAGCAGAAGGTGCTGGTGGAGGGGCCGCTCAACAACCTGCGTGAGAGCCTCATGCAGTTCAGCA
AGCCACGGAAGCTGGTCAACACTATCAACCCGGGAGCCCGCTTCATGACCACAGCCATGTATGATGCCCG
GGAGGCCATCATCCCAGGCTCCGTCTATGATCGGAGCAGCCAGGGCCGGCCTTCCAGCATGTACTTCCAG
ACCCATGACCAGATTGGCATGATCAGTGCCGGCCCTAGCCACGTGGCTGCCATGAACATTCCCATCCCCT
TCAACCTGGTCATGCCACCCATGCCACCGCCTGGCTATTTTGGACAAGCCAACGGGCCTGCTGCAGGGCG
AGGCACCCCGAAAGGCAAGACTGGTCGTGGGGGACGCCAGAAGAACCGCTTTGGGCTTCCTGGACCCAGC
CAGACTAACCTCCCCAACAGCCAAGCCAGCCAGGATGTGGCGTCACAGCCCTTCTCTCAGGGCGCCCTGA
CGCAGGGCTACATCTCCATGAGCCAGCCTTCCCAGATGAGCCAGCCCGGCCTCTCCCAGCCGGAGCTGTC
CCAGGACAGTTACCTTGGTGACGAGTTTAAATCACAAATCGACGTGGCGCTCTCACAGGACTCCACGTAC
CAGGGAGAGCGGGCTTACCAGCATGGCGGGGTGATGGGGCTGTCCCAGTATTAAGAATTCTGCAGTCGAC
GGTACCGCGGGCCCGGGATCCACCGGATCTAGATAACTGATCATAATCAGCCATACCACATTTGTAGAGG
TTTTACTTGCTTTAAAAAACCTCCCACACCTCCCCCTGAACCTGAAACATAAAATGAATGCAATTGTTGT
TGTTAACTTGTTTATTGCAGCTTATAATGGTTACAAATAAAGCAATAGCATCACAAATTTCACAAATAAA
GCATTTTTTTCACTGCATTCTAGTTGTGGTTTGTCCAAACTCATCAATGTATCTTAACGCGTAAATTGTA
AGCGTTAATATTTTGTTAAAATTCGCGTTAAATTTTTGTTAAATCAGCTCATTTTTTAACCAATAGGCCG
AAATCGGCAAAATCCCTTATAAATCAAAAGAATAGACCGAGATAGGGT
[37 nt withheld, positions 4319-4355]
AAAGAACGTGGACTCCAACGTCAAAGG
[49 nt withheld, positions 4383-4431]
T
[91 nt withheld, positions 4433-4523]
G
[124 nt withheld, positions 4525-4648]
CAGGTGGCACTTTTCGGGGAAATGTGCGCGGAACCCCTATTTGTTTATTTTTCTAAATACATTCAAATAT
GTATCCGCTCATGAGACAATAACCCTGATAAATGCTTCAATAATATTGAAAAAGGAAGAGTCCTGAGGCG
GAAAGAACCAGCTGTGGAATGTGTGTCAGTTAGGGTGTGGAAAGTCCCCAGGCTCCCCAGCAGGCAGAAG
TATGCAAAGCATGCATCTCAATTAGTCAGCAACCAGGTGTGGAAAGTCCCCAGGCTCCCCAGCAGGCAGA
AGTATGCAAAGCATGCATCTCAATTAGTCAGCAACCATAGTCCCGCCCCTAACTCCGCCCATCCCGCCCC
TAACTCCGCCCAGTTCCGCCCATTCTCCGCCCCATGGCTGACTAATTTTTTTTATTTATGCAGAGGCCGA
GGCCGCCTCGGCCTCTGAGCTATTCCAGAAGTAGTGAGGAGGCTTTTTTGGAGGCCTAGGCTTTTGCAAA
GATCGATCAAGAGACAGGATGAGGATCGTTTCGCATGATTGAACAAGATGGATTGCACGCAGGTTCTCCG
GCCGCTTGGGTGGAGAGGCTATTCGGCTATGACTGGGCACAACAGACAATCGGCTGCTCTGATGCCGCCG
TGTTCCGGCTGTCAGCGCAGGGGCGCCCGGTTCTTTTTGTCAAGACCGACCTGTCCGGTGCCCTGAATGA
ACTGCAAGACGAGGCAGCGCGGCTATCGTGGCTGGCCACGACGGGCGTTCCTTGCGCAGCTGTGCTCGAC
GTTGTCACTGAAGCGGGAAGGGACTGGCTGCTATTGGGCGAAGTGCCGGGGCAGGATCTCCTGTCATCTC
ACCTTGCTCCTGCCGAGAAAGTATCCATCATGGCTGATGCAATGCGGCGGCTGCATACGCTTGATCCGGC
TACCTGCCCATTCGACCACCAAGCGAAACATCGCATCGAGCGAGCACGTACTCGGATGGAAGCCGGTCTT
GTCGATCAGGATGATCTGGACGAAGAGCATCAGGGGCTCGCGCCAGCCGAACTGTTCGCCAGGCTCAAGG
CGAGCATGCCCGACGGCGAGGATCTCGTCGTGACCCATGGCGATGCCTGCTTGCCGAATATCATGGTGGA
AAATGGCCGCTTTTCTGGATTCATCGACTGTGGCCGGCTGGGTGTGGCGGACCGCTATCAGGACATAGCG
TTGGCTACCCGTGATATTGCTGAAGAGCTTGGCGGCGAATGGGCTGACCGCTTCCTCGTGCTTTACGGTA
TCGCCGCTCCCGATTCGCAGCGCATCGCCTTCTATCGCCTTCTTGACGAGTTCTTCTGAGCGGGACTCTG
GGGTTCGAAATGACCGACCAAGCGACGCCCAACCTGCCATCACGAGATTTCGATTCCACCGCCGCCTTCT
ATGAAAGGTTGGGCTTCGGAATCGTTTTCCGGGACGCCGGCTGGATGATCCTCCAGCGCGGGGATCTCAT
GCTGGAGTTCTTCGCCCACCCTAGGGGGAGGCTAACTGAAACACGGAAGGAGACAATACCGGAAGGAACC
CGCGCTATGACGGCAATAAAAAGACAGAATAAAACGCACGGTGTTGGGTCGTTTGTTCATAAACGCGGGG
TTCGGTCCCAGGGCTGGCACTCTGTCGATACCCCACCGAGACCCCATTGGGGCCAATACGCCCGCGTTTC
TTCCTTTTCCCCACCCCACCCCCCAAGTTCGGGTGAAGGCCCAGGGCTCGCAGCCAACGTCGGGGCGGCA
GGCCCTGCCATAGCCTCAGGTTACTCATATATACTTTAGATTGATTTAAAACTTCATTTTTAATTTAAAA
GGATCTAGGTGAAGATCCTTTTTGATAATCTCATGACCAAAATCCCTTAACGTGAGTTTTCGTTCCACTG
AGCGTCAGACCCCGTAGAAAAGATCAAAGGATCTTCTTGAGATCCTTTTTTTCTGCGCGTAATCTGCTGC
TTGCAAACAAAAAAACCACCGCTACCAGCGGTGGTTTGTTTGCCGGATCAAGAGCTACCAACTCTTTTTC
CGAAGGTAACTGGCTTCAGCAGAGCGCAGATACCAAATACTGTTCTTCTAGTGTAGCCGTAGTTAGGCCA
CCACTTCAAGAACTCTGTAGCACCGCCTACATACCTCGCTCTGCTAATCCTGTTACCAGTGGCTGCTGCC
AGTGGCGATAAGTCGTGTCTTACCGGGTTGGACTCAAGACGATAGTTACCGGATAAGGCGCAGCGGTCGG
GCTGAACGGGGGGTTCGTGCACACAGCCCAGCTTGGAGCGAACGACCTACACCGAACTGAGATACCTACA
GCGTGAGCTATGAGAAAGCGCCACGCTTCCCGAAGGGAGAAAGGCGGACAGGTATCCGGTAAGCGGCAGG
GTCGGAACAGGAGAGCGCACGAGGGAGCTTCCAGGGGGAAACGCCTGGTATCTTTATAGTCCTGTCGGGT
TTCGCCACCTCTGACTTGAGCGTCGATTTTTGTGATGCTCGTCAGGGGGGCGGAGCCTATGGAAAAACGC
CAGCAACGCGGCCTTTTTACGGTTCCTGGCCTTTTGCTGGCCTTTTGCTCACATGTTCTTTCCTGCGTTA
TCCCCTGATTCTGTGGATAACCGTATTACCGCCATGCAT
Features (pLannotate 1.2.2; 18 found; start..end, strand, type, name):
     61..364     +  enhancer       CMV enhancer: human cytomegalovirus immediate early enhancer
    365..568     +  promoter       CMV promoter: human cytomegalovirus (CMV) immediate early promoter
    564..597     +  LTR            5' LTR (truncated) (fragment): truncated 5' long terminal repeat (LTR) from HIV-1
    613..631     +  promoter       T7 promoter: promoter for bacteriophage T7 RNA polymerase
    668..709     +  CDS            V5 tag: epitope tag from simian virus 5
    731..844     +  CDS            SBP: streptavidin-binding peptide selected from a peptide library; binds streptavidin with nanomolar affinity (Keefe et al., 2001)
    857..3901    +  CDS            UPF1 (fragment): RENT1_HUMAN - Also known as KIAA0221, RENT1. Experimental evidence at protein level: Swiss-Prot protein existence level 1. RNA-dependent helicase and ATPase required for nonsense- mediated decay (NMD) of mRNAs containing premature stop codons. Is recruited to mRNAs upon translation termination and undergoes a cycle of phosphorylation and dephosphorylation; its phosphorylation appears to be a key step in NMD. Recruited by release factors to stalled ribosomes together with the SMG1C protein kinase complex to form the transient SURF (SMG1-UPF1-eRF1-eRF3) complex. In EJC-dependent NMD, the SURF co
   3905..3941    +  misc_feature   MCS (fragment): multiple cloning site
   3958..4042    +  CDS            large T antigen (fragment): large T antigen from SV40 (simian virus 40)
   4065..4186    +  polyA_signal   SV40 poly(A) signal: SV40 polyadenylation signal
   4220..4648    -  rep_origin     f1 ori (sequence partly withheld): f1 bacteriophage origin of replication; arrow indicates direction of (+) strand synthesis
   4675..4779    +  promoter       AmpR promoter: bla
   4781..5138    +  promoter       SV40 promoter: SV40 enhancer and early promoter
   5173..5967    +  CDS            NeoR/KanR: aminoglycoside phosphotransferase from Tn5; aph(3')-II (or nptII); confers resistance to neomycin, kanamycin, and G418 (Geneticin®)
   5988..6140    +  CDS            ble (fragment): BLE_KLEPN - Experimental evidence at protein level: Swiss-Prot protein existence level 1. Binding protein with a strong affinity to the bleomycin family of antibiotics. Binds to CL990; an antimitotic-antibiotic compound. From Klebsiella pneumoniae.
   6199..6246    +  polyA_signal   HSV TK poly(A) signal: herpes simplex virus thymidine kinase polyadenylation signal (Cole and Stacy, 1985)
   6337..6353    -  polyA_signal   bGH poly(A) signal (fragment): bovine growth hormone polyadenylation signal
   6575..7163    +  rep_origin     ori: high-copy-number ColE1/pMB1/pBR322/pUC origin of replication
