[The description below was written by a language model from this plasmid's Addgene catalogue record and pLannotate feature annotations shown in this document.]
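Description:
pT7-V5-SBP-C1-HsUpf1_115-1129-siRNAres_P is a 7,277 nt mammalian expression plasmid encoding an N-terminally truncated, siRNA-resistant form of human UPF1, the RNA-dependent helicase and ATPase central to nonsense-mediated mRNA decay. The catalogue lists the backbone as unknown. The annotated features nevertheless show a familiar C1-type layout, in which the tags lie upstream of the insert and a multiple cloning site remnant and the SV40 polyadenylation signal lie downstream. It replicates in E. coli at high copy from a ColE1/pUC origin and also carries an f1 origin. A single NeoR/KanR gene is preceded by both the bacterial AmpR (bla) promoter and the SV40 enhancer/early promoter and is followed by the HSV TK poly(A) signal. This arrangement gives kanamycin selection in bacteria and should allow G418 selection in mammalian cells. Short hits annotated as HIV-1 LTR, large T antigen, ble and bGH poly(A) fragments are most likely incidental sequence matches rather than functional parts.

Expression is driven by the CMV immediate early enhancer and promoter. A T7 promoter sits just downstream, which would permit in vitro transcription. The open reading frame begins with a V5 epitope tag for detection, followed by a streptavidin-binding peptide (SBP) for affinity pulldown on streptavidin, and then the UPF1 fragment. According to the name, the fragment spans residues 115–1129. The record lists five non-silent differences from the UniProt reference (A69S, E167G, K282R, A442G, T1124M), although position 69 would fall outside the stated fragment. The siRNA-resistant design suggests use in complementation experiments, where endogenous UPF1 is knocked down and the tagged truncation is expressed in its place, though the record states only mammalian expression as the purpose.
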