Addgene plasmid #147193: pT7-V5-SBP-C1-HsUpf1_115-1129-siRNAres_P
Purpose: Mammalian Expression of HsUpf1_115-1129-siRNAres
Depositing lab: Elisa Izaurralde.
Backbone
  Vector backbone: Unknown
  Vector type: Mammalian Expression
Growth in bacteria
  Bacterial resistance: Kanamycin, 50 μg/mL
  Growth temperature: 37°C
  Growth strain: DH5alpha
  Copy number: High Copy
Gene/Insert
  Gene/Insert name: HsUpf1_115-1129-siRNAres
  Species: H. sapiens (human)
  Mutation: 5 non silent mutations A69S, E167G, K282R, A442G and T1124M compared to te sequence given by UniProt.:Q92900-1.
  Entrez Gene: UPF1 (a.k.a. HUPF1, NORF1, RENT1, UTF, pNORF1, smg-2)
  Cloning method: Unknown
Terms and licenses: Academic/Nonprofit Terms; Industry Terms: Not Available to Industry
Depositor comments: Plasmids from this collection were made available to the research community and donated after the lab closed. Please note that the sequence provided by the depositing laboratory may be theoretical/predicted or based on Sanger sequencing results. There may be discrepancies between sequencing results obtained by Addgene and the depositor sequence. If an Addgene verified sequence is not available, please contact before placing your order to request that our lab fully sequence the plasmid.
How to cite: pT7-V5-SBP-C1-HsUpf1_115-1129-siRNAres_P was a gift from Elisa Izaurralde (Addgene plasmid # 147193 ; http://n2t.net/addgene:147193 ; RRID:Addgene_147193)
